Addgene plasmid #227465: pk335-CARGO-6mer-33kb-USF
Purpose: 6-mer gRNA array targeting Sp dCas9/Cas9 to the Prdm8-Fgf5 locus
Depositing lab: Joanna Wysocka. Depositing organization: Stanford University. Publication: Long-range regulation of transcription scales with genomic distance in a gene-specific manner. Jensen CL, Chen LF, Swigut T, Crocker OJ, Yao D, Bassik MC, Ferrell JE Jr, Boettiger AN, Wysocka J. Mol Cell. 2025 Jan 16;85(2):347-361.e7. doi: 10.1016/j.molcel.2024.10.021. Epub 2024 Dec 2. PubMed 39626660.
Backbone
  Vector backbone: pk335-BFP
  Vector type: CRISPR
  Selectable markers: Neomycin (select with G418) ; TagBFP
Growth in bacteria
  Bacterial resistance: Kanamycin, 50 μg/mL
  Growth temperature: 37°C
  Growth strain: NEB Stable
  Copy number: High Copy
Gene/Insert
  Gene/Insert name: CARGO to 33kb Upstream Fgf5 (alt name: CARGO16)
  gRNA/shRNA sequence: ACACAACACTTATGCTTATA, AAACACCCTCAGGAAGATTT, AGTCCTCGCATACTGCTTTC, TAAAGCCATGGACAGTTAGC, ACTCACACTTCCTCTCCCCG, AGAAACTGAACACCTTCGAA
  Species: M. musculus (mouse), Synthetic
  Cloning method: Other
Terms and licenses: Academic/Nonprofit Terms; Industry Terms: Not Available to Industry
How to cite: pk335-CARGO-6mer-33kb-USF was a gift from Joanna Wysocka (Addgene plasmid # 227465 ; http://n2t.net/addgene:227465 ; RRID:Addgene_227465)
