[The description below was written by a language model from this plasmid's Addgene catalogue record and pLannotate feature annotations shown in this document.]
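Description:
pk335-CARGO-6mer-33kb-USF is a 7.7 kb mammalian CRISPR guide-RNA array plasmid built on the pk335-BFP backbone. It delivers six Streptococcus pyogenes-type guide RNAs that direct Cas9 or dCas9 to a site in the mouse Prdm8-Fgf5 locus, described in the record as 33 kb upstream of Fgf5. The plasmid encodes no Cas9 itself, so the nuclease or dCas9 fusion has to be supplied separately. In bacteria it replicates from a high-copy ColE1/pUC-type origin and is selected with kanamycin. A recombination-tolerant host strain is listed, which fits the highly repetitive insert.

The annotated payload is a tandem series of human U6 RNA polymerase III promoters alternating with S. pyogenes guide scaffold (tracrRNA-derived) segments. The short gaps between each promoter and the following scaffold are consistent with the positions of the 20-nt spacers. The feature table shows seven U6 and seven scaffold annotations for the six-guide array, with one scaffold at the upstream edge and one U6 at the downstream edge; the record does not explain these flanking copies. Each guide is thus transcribed as its own unit, so that multiple dCas9/Cas9 molecules are concentrated within a narrow genomic window.

Downstream, a CMV enhancer/chicken β-actin promoter with a hybrid intron drives TagBFP with a bGH polyadenylation signal, marking transfected cells in blue. A NeoR/KanR gene sits behind tandem mouse PGK and bacterial EM7 promoters, so it gives G418 resistance in mammalian cells and kanamycin resistance in E. coli. Other annotated elements are a φC31 attB site, a single AAV2 ITR, an f1 origin and a β-lactamase fragment, which appear to be backbone remnants. The associated work concerns how transcriptional regulation scales with genomic distance.
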