Features (pLannotate 1.2.2; 30 found; start..end, strand, type, name):
      1..589     +  rep_origin     ori: high-copy-number ColE1/pMB1/pBR322/pUC origin of replication
    669..736     +  misc_RNA       tracrRNA (fragment): trans-activating CRISPR RNA for the Streptococcus pyogenes CRISPR/Cas9 system
    768..999     +  promoter       U6 promoter: RNA polymerase III promoter for human U6 snRNA
   1047..1114    +  misc_RNA       tracrRNA (fragment): trans-activating CRISPR RNA for the Streptococcus pyogenes CRISPR/Cas9 system
   1146..1377    +  promoter       U6 promoter: RNA polymerase III promoter for human U6 snRNA
   1425..1492    +  misc_RNA       tracrRNA (fragment): trans-activating CRISPR RNA for the Streptococcus pyogenes CRISPR/Cas9 system
   1524..1755    +  promoter       U6 promoter: RNA polymerase III promoter for human U6 snRNA
   1803..1870    +  misc_RNA       tracrRNA (fragment): trans-activating CRISPR RNA for the Streptococcus pyogenes CRISPR/Cas9 system
   1902..2133    +  promoter       U6 promoter: RNA polymerase III promoter for human U6 snRNA
   2181..2248    +  misc_RNA       tracrRNA (fragment): trans-activating CRISPR RNA for the Streptococcus pyogenes CRISPR/Cas9 system
   2280..2511    +  promoter       U6 promoter: RNA polymerase III promoter for human U6 snRNA
   2559..2626    +  misc_RNA       tracrRNA (fragment): trans-activating CRISPR RNA for the Streptococcus pyogenes CRISPR/Cas9 system
   2658..2889    +  promoter       U6 promoter: RNA polymerase III promoter for human U6 snRNA
   2937..3004    +  misc_RNA       tracrRNA (fragment): trans-activating CRISPR RNA for the Streptococcus pyogenes CRISPR/Cas9 system
   3036..3267    +  promoter       U6 promoter: RNA polymerase III promoter for human U6 snRNA
   3296..3581    +  enhancer       CMV enhancer: human cytomegalovirus immediate early enhancer; contains an 18-bp deletion relative to the standard CMV enhancer
   3583..3862    +  promoter       chicken β-actin promoter: No description available
   3863..4090    +  intron         hybrid intron: hybrid between chicken β-actin (CBA) and minute virus of mice (MMV) introns (Gray et al., 2011)
   4108..4809    +  CDS            TagBFP: monomeric blue fluorescent protein mammalian codon-optimized
   4840..4951    +  polyA_signal   bGH poly(A) signal: bovine growth hormone polyadenylation signal
   5051..5120    +  protein_bind   attB: attB site for the φC31 integrase (Groth et al., 2000) phage φC31 integrase
   5123..5263    +  repeat_region  AAV2 ITR: inverted terminal repeat of adeno-associated virus serotype 2 inverted
   5268..5319    -  misc_feature   bom (fragment): basis of mobility region from pBR322
   5338..5793    +  rep_origin     f1 ori (sequence partly withheld): f1 bacteriophage origin of replication; arrow indicates direction of (+) strand synthesis
   5794..5835    -  misc_feature   bom (fragment): basis of mobility region from pBR322
   5836..6322    +  promoter       PGK promoter: mouse phosphoglycerate kinase 1 promoter
   6344..6391    +  promoter       EM7 promoter: synthetic bacterial promoter&nbsp
   6411..7214    +  CDS            NeoR/KanR: aminoglycoside phosphotransferase from Tn5; aph(3')-II (or nptII); confers resistance to neomycin, kanamycin, and G418 (Geneticin®)
   7218..7254    +  polyA_signal   PGK poly(A) signal (fragment): mouse phosphoglycerate kinase 1 polyadenylation signal
   7263..7557    +  CDS            bla(M) (fragment): β-lactamase lacking the signal sequence; bla(M); allows cytosolic expression of β-lactamase
>Addgene plasmid #227465 | pk335-CARGO-6mer-33kb-USF | addgene full sequence | sequence record 452276 | Addgene NGS Result
TTGAGATCCTTTTTTTCTGCGCGTAATCTGCTGCTTGCAAACAAAAAAACCACCGCTACCAGCGGTGGTT
TGTTTGCCGGATCAAGAGCTACCAACTCTTTTTCCGAAGGTAACTGGCTTCAGCAGAGCGCAGATACCAA
ATACTGTTCTTCTAGTGTAGCCGTAGTTAGGCCACCACTTCAAGAACTCTGTAGCACCGCCTACATACCT
CGCTCTGCTAATCCTGTTACCAGTGGCTGCTGCCAGTGGCGATAAGTCGTGTCTTACCGGGTTGGACTCA
AGACGATAGTTACCGGATAAGGCGCAGCGGTCGGGCTGAACGGGGGGTTCGTGCACACAGCCCAGCTTGG
AGCGAACGACCTACACCGAACTGAGATACCTACAGCGTGAGCTATGAGAAAGCGCCACGCTTCCCGAAGG
GAGAAAGGCGGACAGGTATCCGGTAAGCGGCAGGGTCGGAACAGGAGAGCGCACGAGGGAGCTTCCAGGG
GGAAACGCCTGGTATCTTTATAGTCCTGTCGGGTTTCGCCACCTCTGACTTGAGCGTCGATTTTTGTGAT
GCTCGTCAGGGGGGCGGAGCCTATGGAAAAACGCCAGCAACGCGGCCTTTTTACGGTTCCTGGCCTTTTG
CTGGCCTTTTGCTCACATGTGTTTAAGAGCTATGCTGGAAACAGCATAGCAAGTTTAAATAAGGCTAGTC
CGTTATCAACTTGAAAAAGTGGCACCGAGTCGGTGCTTTTTTTCTCGAGTACTAGGATCCATTAGGCTTT
CCCATGATTCCTTCATATTTGCATATACGATACAAGGCTGTTAGAGAGATAATTGGAATTAATTTGACTG
TAAACACAAAGATATTAGTACAAAATACGTGACGTAGAAAGTAATAATTTCTTGGGTAGTTTGCAGTTTT
AAAATTATGTTTTAAAATGGACTATCATATGCTTACCGTAACTTGAAAGTATTTCGATTTCTTGGCTTTA
TATATCTTGTGGAAAGGACGAAACACCGACACAACACTTATGCTTATAGTTTAAGAGCTATGCTGGAAAC
AGCATAGCAAGTTTAAATAAGGCTAGTCCGTTATCAACTTGAAAAAGTGGCACCGAGTCGGTGCTTTTTT
TCTCGAGTACTAGGATCCATTAGGCTTTCCCATGATTCCTTCATATTTGCATATACGATACAAGGCTGTT
AGAGAGATAATTGGAATTAATTTGACTGTAAACACAAAGATATTAGTACAAAATACGTGACGTAGAAAGT
AATAATTTCTTGGGTAGTTTGCAGTTTTAAAATTATGTTTTAAAATGGACTATCATATGCTTACCGTAAC
TTGAAAGTATTTCGATTTCTTGGCTTTATATATCTTGTGGAAAGGACGAAACACCGAAACACCCTCAGGA
AGATTTGTTTAAGAGCTATGCTGGAAACAGCATAGCAAGTTTAAATAAGGCTAGTCCGTTATCAACTTGA
AAAAGTGGCACCGAGTCGGTGCTTTTTTTCTCGAGTACTAGGATCCATTAGGCTTTCCCATGATTCCTTC
ATATTTGCATATACGATACAAGGCTGTTAGAGAGATAATTGGAATTAATTTGACTGTAAACACAAAGATA
TTAGTACAAAATACGTGACGTAGAAAGTAATAATTTCTTGGGTAGTTTGCAGTTTTAAAATTATGTTTTA
AAATGGACTATCATATGCTTACCGTAACTTGAAAGTATTTCGATTTCTTGGCTTTATATATCTTGTGGAA
AGGACGAAACACCGAGTCCTCGCATACTGCTTTCGTTTAAGAGCTATGCTGGAAACAGCATAGCAAGTTT
AAATAAGGCTAGTCCGTTATCAACTTGAAAAAGTGGCACCGAGTCGGTGCTTTTTTTCTCGAGTACTAGG
ATCCATTAGGCTTTCCCATGATTCCTTCATATTTGCATATACGATACAAGGCTGTTAGAGAGATAATTGG
AATTAATTTGACTGTAAACACAAAGATATTAGTACAAAATACGTGACGTAGAAAGTAATAATTTCTTGGG
TAGTTTGCAGTTTTAAAATTATGTTTTAAAATGGACTATCATATGCTTACCGTAACTTGAAAGTATTTCG
ATTTCTTGGCTTTATATATCTTGTGGAAAGGACGAAACACCGTAAAGCCATGGACAGTTAGCGTTTAAGA
GCTATGCTGGAAACAGCATAGCAAGTTTAAATAAGGCTAGTCCGTTATCAACTTGAAAAAGTGGCACCGA
GTCGGTGCTTTTTTTCTCGAGTACTAGGATCCATTAGGCTTTCCCATGATTCCTTCATATTTGCATATAC
GATACAAGGCTGTTAGAGAGATAATTGGAATTAATTTGACTGTAAACACAAAGATATTAGTACAAAATAC
GTGACGTAGAAAGTAATAATTTCTTGGGTAGTTTGCAGTTTTAAAATTATGTTTTAAAATGGACTATCAT
ATGCTTACCGTAACTTGAAAGTATTTCGATTTCTTGGCTTTATATATCTTGTGGAAAGGACGAAACACCG
ACTCACACTTCCTCTCCCCGGTTTAAGAGCTATGCTGGAAACAGCATAGCAAGTTTAAATAAGGCTAGTC
CGTTATCAACTTGAAAAAGTGGCACCGAGTCGGTGCTTTTTTTCTCGAGTACTAGGATCCATTAGGCTTT
CCCATGATTCCTTCATATTTGCATATACGATACAAGGCTGTTAGAGAGATAATTGGAATTAATTTGACTG
TAAACACAAAGATATTAGTACAAAATACGTGACGTAGAAAGTAATAATTTCTTGGGTAGTTTGCAGTTTT
AAAATTATGTTTTAAAATGGACTATCATATGCTTACCGTAACTTGAAAGTATTTCGATTTCTTGGCTTTA
TATATCTTGTGGAAAGGACGAAACACCGAGAAACTGAACACCTTCGAAGTTTAAGAGCTATGCTGGAAAC
AGCATAGCAAGTTTAAATAAGGCTAGTCCGTTATCAACTTGAAAAAGTGGCACCGAGTCGGTGCTTTTTT
TCTCGAGTACTAGGATCCATTAGGCTTTCCCATGATTCCTTCATATTTGCATATACGATACAAGGCTGTT
AGAGAGATAATTGGAATTAATTTGACTGTAAACACAAAGATATTAGTACAAAATACGTGACGTAGAAAGT
AATAATTTCTTGGGTAGTTTGCAGTTTTAAAATTATGTTTTAAAATGGACTATCATATGCTTACCGTAAC
TTGAAAGTATTTCGATTTCTTGGCTTTATATATCTTGTGGAAAGGACGAAACACCGTTTTTTTTCTAGAG
GTACCCGTTACATAACTTACGGTAAATGGCCCGCCTGGCTGACCGCCCAACGACCCCCGCCCATTGACGT
CAATAGTAACGCCAATAGGGACTTTCCATTGACGTCAATGGGTGGAGTATTTACGGTAAACTGCCCACTT
GGCAGTACATCAAGTGTATCATATGCCAAGTACGCCCCCTATTGACGTCAATGACGGTAAATGGCCCGCC
TGGCATTGTGCCCAGTACATGACCTTATGGGACTTTCCTACTTGGCAGTACATCTACGTATTAGTCATCG
CTATTACCATGGTCGAGGTGAGCCCCACGTTCTGCTTCACTCTCCCCATCTCCCCCCCCTCCCCACCCCC
AATTTTGTATTTATTTATTTTTTAATTATTTTGTGCAGCGATGGGGGCGGGGGGGGGGGGGGGGGGCGCG
CGCSAGGSGGGGSGGGGSGGGGSGAGGGGSGGGGSGGGGSGAGGCGGAGAGGTGCGGCGGCAGCCAATCA
GAGCGGCGCGCTCCGAAAGTTTCCTTTTATGGCGAGGCGGCGGCGGCGGCGGCCCTATAAAAAGCGAAGC
GCGCGGCGGGCGGGAGTCGCTGCGCGCTGCCTTCGCCCCGTGCCCCGCTCCGCCGCCGCCTCGCGCCGCC
CGCCCCGGCTCTGACTGACCGCGTTACTCCCACAGGTGAGCGGGCGGGACGGCCCTTCTCCTCCGGGCTG
TAATTAGCTGAGCAAGAGGTAAGGGTTTAAGGGATGGTTGGTTGGTGGGGTATTAATGTTTAATTACCTG
GAGCACCTGCCTGAAATCACTTTTTTTCAGGTTGGACCGGTGCCACCATGAGCGAGCTGATTAAGGAGAA
CATGCACATGAAGCTGTACATGGAGGGCACCGTGGACAACCATCACTTCAAGTGCACATCCGAGGGCGAA
GGCAAGCCCTACGAGGGCACCCAGACCATGAGAATCAAGGTGGTCGAGGGCGGCCCTCTCCCCTTCGCCT
TCGACATCCTGGCTACTAGCTTCCTCTACGGCAGCAAGACCTTCATCAACCACACCCAGGGCATCCCCGA
CTTCTTCAAGCAGTCCTTCCCTGAGGGCTTCACATGGGAGAGAGTCACCACATACGATGACGGGGGCGTG
CTGACCGCTACCCAGGACACCAGCCTCCAGGACGGCTGCCTCATCTACAACGTCAAGATCAGAGGGGTGA
ACTTCACATCCAACGGCCCTGTGATGCAGAAGAAAACACTCGGCTGGGAGGCCTTCACCGAGACGCTGTA
CCCCGCTGACGGCGGCCTGGAAGGCAGAAACGACATGGCCCTGAAGCTCGTGGGCGGGAGCCATCTGATC
GCAAACATCAAGACCACATATAGATCCAAGAAACCCGCTAAGAACCTCAAGATGCCTGGCGTCTACTATG
TGGACTACAGACTGGAAAGAATCAAGGAGGCCAACAACGAAACCTACGTCGAGCAGCACGAGGTGGCAGT
GGCCAGATACTGCGACCTCCCTAGCAAACTGGGGCACAAGCTTAATTAAGAATTCCTAGAGCTCGCTGAT
CAGCCTCGACTGTGCCTTCTAGTTGCCAGCCATCTGTTGTTTGCCCCTCCCCCGTGCCTTCCTTGACCCT
GGAAGGTGCCACTCCCACTGTCCTTTCCTAATAAAATGAGGAAATTGCATCGCATTGTCTGAGTAGGTGT
CATTCTATTCTGGGGGGTGGGGTGGGGCAGGACAGCAAGGGGGAGGATTGGGAAGAGAATAGCAGGCATG
CTGGGGAGCTCTCGAAGCCGCGGTGCGGGTGCCAGGGCGTGCCCTTGGGCTCCCCGGGCGCGTACTCCAC
CTCACCCATCGCAGGAACCCCTAGTGATGGAGTTGGCCACTCCCTCTCTGCGCGCTCGCTCGCTCACTGA
GGCCGGGCGACCAAAGGTCGCCCGACGCCCGGGCTTTGCCCGGGCGGCCTCAGTGAGCGAGCGAGCGCGC
AGCTGCCTGCAGGGGCGCCTGATGCGGTATTTTCTCCTTACGCATCTGTGCGGTATTTCACACCGCATA
[95 nt withheld, positions 5320-5414]
T
[46 nt withheld, positions 5416-5461]
C
[141 nt withheld, positions 5463-5603]
CCTTTGACGTTGGAGTCCACGTTCTTT
[37 nt withheld, positions 5631-5667]
ACTCTATCTCGGGCTATTCTTTTGATTTATAAGGGATTTTGCCGATTTCGGTCTATTGGTTAAAAAATGA
GCTGATTTAACAAAAATTTAACGCGAATTTTAACAAAATATTAACGTTTACAATTTTATGGTGCACTCTC
AGTACAATCTGCTCTGATGCCGCATAGTGCTTTTCCCAAGGCAGTCTGGAGCATGCGCTTTAGCAGCCCC
GCTGGGCACTTGGCGCTACACAAGTGGCCTCTGGCCTCGCACACATTCCACATCCACCGGTAGGCGCCAA
CCGGCTCCGTTCTTTGGTGGCCCCTTCGCGCCACCTTCTACTCCTCCCCTAGTCAGGAAGTTCCCCCCCG
CCCCGCAGCTCGCGTCGTGCAGGACGTGACAAATGGAAGTAGCACGTCTCACTAGTCTCGTGCAGATGGA
CAGCACCGCTGAGCAATGGAAGCGGGTAGGCCTTTGGGGCAGCGGCCAATAGCAGCTTTGCTCCTTCGCT
TTCTGGGCTCAGAGGCTGGGAAGGGGTGGGTCCGGGGGCGGGCTCAGGGGCGGGCTCAGGGGCGGGGCGG
GCGCCCGAAGGTCCTCCGGAGGCCCGGCATTCTGCACGCTTCAAAAGCGCACGTCTGCCGCGCTGTTCTC
CTCTTCCTCATCTCCGGGCCTTTCGACCGATCATCAAGCTGCACGTGTTGACAATTAATCATCGGCATAG
TATATCGGCATAGTATAATACGACTCACTATAGGAGGGCCACCATGGGATCGGCCATTGAACAAGATGGA
TTGCACGCAGGTTCTCCGGCCGCTTGGGTGGAGAGGCTATTCGGCTATGACTGGGCACAACAGACAATCG
GCTGCTCTGATGCCGCCGTGTTCCGGCTGTCAGCGCAGGGGCGCCCGGTTCTTTTTGTCAAGACCGACCT
GTCCGGTGCCCTGAATGAACTGCAGGACGAGGCAGCGCGGCTATCGTGGCTGGCCACGACGGGCGTTCCT
TGCGCAGCTGTGCTCGACGTTGTCACTGAAGCGGGAAGGGACTGGCTGCTATTGGGCGAAGTGCCGGGGC
AGGATCTCCTGTCATCTCACCTTGCTCCTGCCGAGAAAGTATCCATCATGGCTGATGCAATGCGGCGGCT
GCATACGCTTGATCCGGCTACCTGCCCATTCGACCACCAAGCGAAACATCGCATCGAGCGAGCACGTACT
CGGATGGAAGCCGGTCTTGTCGATCAGGATGATCTGGACGAAGAGCATCAGGGGCTCGCGCCAGCCGAAC
TGTTCGCCAGGCTCAAGGCGCGCATGCCCGACGGCGAGGATCTCGTCGTGACCCATGGCGATGCCTGCTT
GCCGAATATCATGGTGGAAAATGGCCGCTTTTCTGGATTCATCGACTGTGGCCGGCTGGGTGTGGCGGAC
CGCTATCAGGACATAGCGTTGGCTACCCGTGATATTGCTGAAGAGCTTGGCGGCGAATGGGCTGACCGCT
TCCTCGTGCTTTACGGTATCGCCGCTCCCGATTCGCAGCGCATCGCCTTCTATCGCCTTCTTGACGAGTT
CTTCTGATCGAGAAATTGATGATCTATTAAACAATAAAGACGTCCACATGGAAGTGCAAACTATTAACTG
GCGAACTACTTACTCTAGCTTCCCGGCAACAATTAATAGACTGGATGGAGGCGGATAAAGTTGCAGGACC
ACTTCTGCGCTCGGCCCTTCCGGCTGGCTGGTTTATTGCTGATAAATCTGGAGCCGGTGAGCGTGGAAGC
CGCGGTATCATTGCAGCACTGGGGCCAGATGGTAAGCCCTCCCGTATCGTAGTTATCTACACGACGGGGA
GTCAGGCAACTATGGATGAACGAAATAGACAGATCGCTGAGATAGGTGCCTCACTGATTAAGCATTGGTA
ACTGTCAGACCAAGTTTACTCATATATACTTTAGATTGATTTAAAACTTCATTTTTAATTTAAAAGGATC
TAGGTGAAGATCCTTTTTGATAATCTCATGACCAAAATCCCTTAACGTGAGTTTTCGTTCCACTGAGCGT
CAGACCCCGTAGAAAAGATCAAAGGATCTTC
